>Addgene plasmid #228957 | pWN_U6-B2M-miniGag | addgene full sequence | sequence record 453883 | Addgene NGS Result
CCTTATCCGGTAACTATCGTCTTGAGTCCAACCCGGTAAGACACGACTTATCGCCACTGGCAGCAGCCAC
TGGTAACAGGATTAGCAGAGCGAGGTATGTAGGCGGTGCTACAGAGTTCTTGAAGTGGTGGCCTAACTAC
GGCTACACTAGAAGAACAGTATTTGGTATCTGCGCTCTGCTGAAGCCAGTTACCTTCGGAAAAAGAGTTG
GTAGCTCTTGATCCGGCAAACAAACCACCGCTGGTAGCGGTGGTTTTTTTGTTTGCAAGCAGCAGATTAC
GCGCAGAAAAAAAGGATCTCAAGAAGATCCTTTGATCTTTTCTACGGGGTCTGACGCTCAGTGGAACGAA
AACTCACGTTAAGGGATTTTGGTCATGAGATTATCAAAAAGGATCTTCACCTAGATCCTTTTAAATTAAA
AATGAAGTTTTAAATCAATCTAAAGTATATATGAGTAAACTTGGTCTGACAGTTACCAATGCTTAATCAG
TGAGGCACCTATCTCAGCGATCTGTCTATTTCGTTCATCCATAGTTGCCTGACTCCCCGTCGTGTAGATA
ACTACGATACGGGAGGGCTTACCATCTGGCCCCAGTGCTGCAATGATACCGCGAGACCCACGCTCACCGG
CTCCAGATTTATCAGCAATAAACCAGCCAGCCGGAAGGGCCGAGCGCAGAAGTGGTCCTGCAACTTTATC
CGCCTCCATCCAGTCTATTAATTGTTGCCGGGAAGCTAGAGTAAGTAGTTCGCCAGTTAATAGTTTGCGC
AACGTTGTTGCCATTGCTACAGGCATCGTGGTGTCACGCTCGTCGTTTGGTATGGCTTCATTCAGCTCCG
GTTCCCAACGATCAAGGCGAGTTACATGATCCCCCATGTTGTGCAAAAAAGCGGTTAGCTCCTTCGGTCC
TCCGATCGTTGTCAGAAGTAAGTTGGCCGCAGTGTTATCACTCATGGTTATGGCAGCACTGCATAATTCT
CTTACTGTCATGCCATCCGTAAGATGCTTTTCTGTGACTGGTGAGTACTCAACCAAGTCATTCTGAGAAT
AGTGTATGCGGCGACCGAGTTGCTCTTGCCCGGCGTCAATACGGGATAATACCGCGCCACATAGCAGAAC
TTTAAAAGTGCTCATCATTGGAAAACGTTCTTCGGGGCGAAAACTCTCAAGGATCTTACCGCTGTTGAGA
TCCAGTTCGATGTAACCCACTCGTGCACCCAACTGATCTTCAGCATCTTTTACTTTCACCAGCGTTTCTG
GGTGAGCAAAAACAGGAAGGCAAAATGCCGCAAAAAAGGGAATAAGGGCGACACGGAAATGTTGAATACT
CATACTCTTCCTTTTTCAATATTATTGAAGCATTTATCAGGGTTATTGTCTCATGAGCGGATACATATTT
GAATGTATTTAGAAAAATAAACAAATAGGGGTTCCGCGCACATTTCCCCGAAAAGTGCCACCTGGGTCGA
CCGGGTTTATTACAGGGACAGCAGAGATCCAGTTTGGTTAATTAAGGTACCGAGGGCCTATTTCCCATGA
TTCCTTCATATTTGCATATACGATACAAGGCTGTTAGAGAGATAATTAGAATTAATTTGACTGTAAACAC
AAAGATATTAGTACAAAATACGTGACGTAGAAAGTAATAATTTCTTGGGTAGTTTGCAGTTTTAAAATTA
TGTTTTAAAATGGACTATCATATGCTTACCGTAACTTGAAAGTATTTCGATTTCTTGGCTTTATATATCT
TGTGGAAAGGACGAAACACCGGAGTAGCGCGAGCACAGCTAGTTTAAGAGCTATGCTGGAAACAGCATAG
CAAGTTTAAATAAGGCTAGTCCGTTATCAACTTGAAAAAGTGGCACCGAGTCGGTGCTTTTTTTGAATTC
GCTAGCTAGGTCTTGAAAGGAGTGGGAATTGTCGACATTGATTATTGACTAGTTATTAATAGTAATCAAT
TACGGGGTCATTAGTTCATAGCCCATATATGGAGTTCCGCGTTACATAACTTACGGTAAATGGCCCGCCT
GGCTGACCGCCCAACGACCCCCGCCCATTGACGTCAATAATGACGTATGTTCCCATAGTAACGCCAATAG
GGACTTTCCATTGACGTCAATGGGTGGAGTATTTACGGTAAACTGCCCACTTGGCAGTACATCAAGTGTA
TCATATGCCAAGTACGCCCCCTATTGACGTCAATGACGGTAAATGGCCCGCCTGGCATTATGCCCAGTAC
ATGACCTTATGGGACTTTCCTACTTGGCAGTACATCTACGTATTAGTCATCGCTATTACCATGGTCGAGG
TGAGCCCCACGTTCTGCTTCACTCTCCCCATCTCCCCCCCCTCCCCACCCCCAATTTTGTATTTATTTAT
TTTTTAATTATTTTGTGCAGCGATGGGGGCGGGGGGGGGGGGGGGGCGCGCGCCAGGCGGGGCGGGGCGG
GGCGAGGGGCGGGGCGGGGCGAGGCGGAGAGGTGCGGCGGCAGCCAATCAGAGCGGCGCGCTCCGAAAGT
TTCCTTTTATGGCGAGGCGGCGGCGGCGGCGGCCCTATAAAAAGCGAAGCGCGCGGCGGGCGGGAGTCGC
TGCGCGCTGCCTTCGCCCCGTGCCCCGCTCCGCCGCCGCCTCGCGCCGCCCGCCCCGGCTCTGACTGACC
GCGTTACTCCCACAGGTGAGCGGGCGGGACGGCCCTTCTCCTCCGGGCTGTAATTAGCGCTTGGTTTAAT
GACGGCTTGTTTCTTTTCTGTGGCTGCGTGAAAGCCTTGAGGGGCTCCGGGAGGGCCCTTTGTGCGGGGG
GAGCGGCTCGGGGGGTGCGTGCGTGTGTGTGTGCGTGGGGAGCGCCGCGTGCGGCTCCGCGCTGCCCGGC
GGCTGTGAGCGCTGCGGGCGCGGCGCGGGGCTTTGTGCGCTCCGCAGTGTGCGCGAGGGGAGCGCGGCCG
GGGGCGGTGCCCCGCGGTGCGGGGGGGGCTGCGAGGGGAACAAAGGCTGCGTGCGGGGTGTGTGCGTGGG
GGGGTGAGCAGGGGGTGTGGGCGCGTCGGTCGGGCTGCAACCCCCCCTGCACCCCCCTCCCCGAGTTGCT
GAGCACGGCCCGGCTTCGGGTGCGGGGCTCCGTACGGGGCGTGGCGCGGGGCTCGCCGTGCCGGGCGGGG
GGTGGCGGCAGGTGGGGGTGCCGGGCGGGGCGGGGCCGCCTCGGGCCGGGGAGGGCTCGGGGGAGGGGCG
CGGCGGCCCCCGGAGCGCCGGCGGCTGTCGAGGCGCGGCGAGCCGCAGCCATTGCCTTTTATGGTAATCG
TGCGAGAGGGCGCAGGGACTTCCTTTGTCCCAAATCTGTGCGGAGCCGAAATCTGGGAGGCGCCGCCGCA
CCCCCTCTAGCGGGCGCGGGGCGAAGCGGTGCGGCGCCGGCAGGAAGGAAATGGGCGGGGAGGGCCTTCG
TGCGTCGCCGCGCCGCCGTCCCCTTCTCCCTCTCCAGCCTCGGGGCTGTCCGCGGGGGGACGGCTGCCTT
CGGGGGGGACGGGGCAGGGCGGGGTTCGGCTTCTGGCGTGTGACCGGCGGCTCTAGAGCCTCTGCTAACC
ATGTTCATGCCTTCTTCTTTTTCCTACAGCTCCTGGGCAACGTGCTGGTTATTGTGCTGTCTCATCATTT
TGGCAAAGAATTCGGGCCGCGTTGACGCGCACGGCAAGAGGCGAGGGGCGGCGACTGGTGAGAGATGGGT
GCGAGAGCGTCAGTATTAAGCGGGGGAGAATTAGATCGATGGGAAAAAATTCGGTTAAGGCCAGGGGGAA
AGAAAAAATATAAATTAAAACATATAGTATGGGCAAGCAGGGAGCTAGAACGATTCGCAGTTAATCCTGG
CCTGTTAGAAACATCAGAAGGCTGTAGACAAATACTGGGACAGCTACAACCATCCCTTCAGACAGGATCA
GAAGAACTTAGATCATTATATAATACAGTAGCAACCCTCTATTGTGTGCATCAAAGGATAGAGATAAAAG
ACACCAAGGAAGCTTTAGACAAGATAGAGGAAGAGCAAAACAAAAGTAAGAAAAAAGCACAGCAAGCAGC
AGCTGACACAGGACACAGCAATCAGGTCAGCCAAAATTACCCTATAGTGCAGAGCATTCTGGACATAAGA
CAAGGACCAAAGGAACCCTTTAGAGACTATGTAGACCGATTCTATAAAACTCTAAGAGCCGAGCAAGCTT
CACAAGAGGTAAAAAATTGGATGACAGAAACCTTGTTGGTCCAAAATGCGAACCCAGATTGTAAGACTAT
TTTAAAAGCATTGGGACCAGGAGCGACACTAGAAGAAATGATGACAGCATGTCAGGGAGTGGGGGGACCC
GGCCATAAAGCAAGAGTTTTGGCTGAAGCAATGAGCCAAGTAACAAATCCAGCTACCATAATGATACAGA
AAGGCAGACAGGCTAATTTTTTAGGGAAGATCTGGCCTTCCCACAAGGGAAGGCCAGGGAATTTTCTTCA
GAGCAGACCAGAGCCAACAGCCCCACCAGAAGAGAGCTTCAGGTTTGGGGAAGAGACAACAACTCCCTCT
CAGAAGCAGGAGCCGATAGACAAGGAACTGTATCCTTTAGCTTCCCTCAGATCACTCTTTGGCAGCGACC
CCTCGTCACAATAACACATGGAATTCTGCAACAACTGCTGTTTATCCATTTCAGAATTGGGTTCGACATA
GCAGAATAGGCGTTACTCGACAGAGGAGAGCAAGAAATGGAGCCAGTAGATCCTAGACTAGAGCCCTGGA
AGCATCCAGGAAGTCAGCCTAAAACTGCTTGTACCAATTGCTATTGTAAAAAGTGTTGCTTTCATTGCCA
AGTTTGTTTCATGACAAAAGCCTTAGGCATCTCCTATGGCAGGAAGAAGCGGAGACAGCGACGAAGAGCT
CATCAGAACAGTCAGACTCATCAAGCTTCTCTATCAAAGCAGTAAGTAGTACATGTAATGCAACCTATAA
TAGTAGCAATAGTAGCATTAGTAGTAGCAATAATAATAGCAATAGTTGTGTGGTCCATAGTAATCATAGA
ATATAGGAAAATGGCCGCTGATCTTCAGACCTGGAGGAGGAGATATGAGGGACAATTGGAGAAGTGAATT
ATATAAATATAAAGTAGTAAAAATTGAACCATTAGGAGTAGCACCCACCAAGGCAAAGAGAAGAGTGGTG
CAGAGAGAAAAAAGAGCAGTGGGAATAGGAGCTTTGTTCCTTGGGTTCTTGGGAGCAGCAGGAAGCACTA
TGGGCGCAGCGTCAATGACGCTGACGGTACAGGCCAGACAATTATTGTCTGGTATAGTGCAGCAGCAGAA
CAATTTGCTGAGGGCTATTGAGGCGCAACAGCATCTGTTGCAACTCACAGTCTGGGGCATCAAGCAGCTC
CAGGCAAGAATCCTGGCTGTGGAAAGATACCTAAAGGATCAACAGCTCCTGGGGATTTGGGGTTGCTCTG
GAAAACTCATTTGCACCACTGCTGTGCCTTGGAATGCTAGTTGGAGTAATAAATCTCTGGAACAGATTTG
GAATCACACGACCTGGATGGAGTGGGACAGAGAAATTAACAATTACACAAGCTTAATACACTCCTTAATT
GAAGAATCGCAAAACCAGCAAGAAAAGAATGAACAAGAATTATTGGAATTAGATAAATGGGCAAGTTTGT
GGAATTGGTTTAACATAACAAATTGGCTGTGGTATATAAAATTATTCATAATGATAGTAGGAGGCTTGGT
AGGTTTAAGAATAGTTTTTGCTGTACTTTCTATAGTGAATAGAGTTAGGCAGGGATATTCACCATTATCG
TTTCAGACCCACCTCCCAACCCCGAGGGGACCCGACAGGCCCGAAGGAATAGAAGAAGAAGGTGGAGAGA
GAGACAGAGACAGATCCATTCGATTAGTGAACGGATCCTTGGCACTTATCTGGGACGATCTGCGGAGCCT
GTGCCTCTTCAGCTACCACCGCTTGAGAGACTTACTCTTGATTGTAACGAGGATTGTGGAACTTCTGGGA
CGCAGGGGGTGGGAAGCCCTCAAATATTGGTGGAATCTCCTACAATATTGGAGTCAGGAGCTAAAGAATA
GTGCTGTTAGCTTGCTCAATGCCACAGCCATAGCAGTAGCTGAGGGGACAGATAGGGTTATAGAAGTAGT
ACAAGGAGCTTGTAGAGCTATTCGCCACATACCTAGAAGAATAAGACAGGGCTTGGAAAGGATTTTGCTA
TAAGCTCGAAACAACCGGTACCTCTAGAACTATAGCTAGCAGATCTTTTTCCCTCTGCCAAAAATTATGG
GGACATCATGAAGCCCCTTGAGCATCTGACTTCTGGCTAATAAAGGAAATTTATTTTCATTGCAATAGTG
TGTTGGAATTTTTTGTGTCTCTCACTCGGAAGGACATATGGGAGGGCAAATCATTTAAAACATCAGAATG
AGTATTTGGTTTAGAGTTTGGCAACATATGCCCATATGCTGGCTGCCATGAACAAAGGTTGGCTATAAAG
AGGTCATCAGTATATGAAACAGCCCCCTGCTGTCCATTCCTTATTCCATAGAAAAGCCTTGACTTGAGGT
TAGATTTTTTTTATATTTTGTTTTGTGTTATTTTTTTCTTTAACATCCCTAAAATTTTCCTTACATGTTT
TACTAGCCAGATTTTTCCTCCTCTCCTGACTACTCCCAGTCATAGCTGTCCCTCTTCTCTTATGGAGATC
CCTCGACCTGCAGCCCAAGCTTGGCGTAATCATGGTCATAGCTGTTTCCTGTGTGAAATTGTTATCCGCT
CACAATTCCACACAACATACGAGCCGGAAGCATAAAGTGTAAAGCCTGGGGTGCCTAATGAGTGAGCTAA
CTCACATTAATTGCGTTGCGCTCACTGCCCGCTTTCCAGTCGGGAAACCTGTCGTGCCAGCGGATCCGCA
TCTCAATTAGTCAGCAACCATAGTCCCGCCCCTAACTCCGCCCATCCCGCCCCTAACTCCGCCCAGTTCC
GCCCATTCTCCGCCCCATGGCTGACTAATTTTTTTTATTTATGCAGAGGCCGAGGCCGCCTCGGCCTCTG
AGCTATTCCAGAAGTAGTGAGGAGGCTTTTTTGGAGGCCTAGGCTTTTGCAAAAAGCTAACTTGTTTATT
GCAGCTTATAATGGTTACAAATAAAGCAATAGCATCACAAATTTCACAAATAAAGCATTTTTTTCACTGC
ATTCTAGTTGTGGTTTGTCCAAACTCATCAATGTATCTTATCATGTCTGGATCCGCTGCATTAATGAATC
GGCCAACGCGCGGGGAGAGGCGGTTTGCGTATTGGGCGCTCTTCCGCTTCCTCGCTCACTGACTCGCTGC
GCTCGGTCGTTCGGCTGCGGCGAGCGGTATCAGCTCACTCAAAGGCGGTAATACGGTTATCCACAGAATC
AGGGGATAACGCAGGAAAGAACATGTGAGCAAAAGGCCAGCAAAAGGCCAGGAACCGTAAAAAGGCCGCG
TTGCTGGCGTTTTTCCATAGGCTCCGCCCCCCTGACGAGCATCACAAAAATCGACGCTCAAGTCAGAGGT
GGCGAAACCCGACAGGACTATAAAGATACCAGGCGTTTCCCCCTGGAAGCTCCCTCGTGCGCTCTCCTGT
TCCGACCCTGCCGCTTACCGGATACCTGTCCGCCTTTCTCCCTTCGGGAAGCGTGGCGCTTTCTCATAGC
TCACGCTGTAGGTATCTCAGTTCGGTGTAGGTCGTTCGCTCCAAGCTGGGCTGTGTGCACGAACCCCCCG
TTCAGCCCGACCGCTGCG
Features (pLannotate 1.2.2; 25 found; start..end, strand, type, name):
    473..1333    -  CDS            AmpR: β-lactamase; bla; confers resistance to ampicillin, carbenicillin, and related antibiotics
   1334..1438    -  promoter       AmpR promoter: bla
   1522..1762    +  promoter       U6 promoter: RNA polymerase III promoter for human U6 snRNA
   1810..1877    +  misc_RNA       tracrRNA (fragment): trans-activating CRISPR RNA for the Streptococcus pyogenes CRISPR/Cas9 system
   1896..1914    +  CDS            small t antigen (fragment): SV40 (simian virus 40) small t antigen
   1924..2303    +  enhancer       CMV enhancer: human cytomegalovirus immediate early enhancer
   2305..2582    +  promoter       chicken β-actin promoter: No description available
   2583..3599    +  intron         chimeric intron: chimera between introns from chicken β-actin and rabbit β-globin
   3597..3662    +  CDS            HBB (fragment): HBB_LEPEU - Experimental evidence at protein level: Swiss-Prot protein existence level 1. Involved in oxygen transport from the lung to the various peripheral tissues. From Lepus europaeus (European hare).
   3666..3702    +  misc_feature   HIV-1 Ψ (fragment): packaging signal of human immunodeficiency virus type 1
   3705..4631    +  CDS            gag (fragment): GAG_HV1H2 - Experimental evidence at protein level: Swiss-Prot protein existence level 1. [p6-gag]: Plays a role in budding of the assembled particle by interacting with the host class E VPS proteins TSG101 and PDCD6IP/AIP1. From Human immunodeficiency virus type 1 group M subtype B (isolate HXB2) (HIV-1).
   4727..4942    +  CDS            tat (fragment): TAT_HV1H2 - Experimental evidence at protein level: Swiss-Prot protein existence level 1. Extracellular circulating Tat can be endocytosed by surrounding uninfected cells via the binding to several surface receptors such as CD26, CXCR4, heparan sulfate proteoglycans (HSPG) or LDLR. Neurons are rarely infected, but they internalize Tat via their LDLR. Through its interaction with nuclear HATs, Tat is potentially able to control the acetylation-dependent cellular gene expression. Modulates the expression of many cellular genes involved in cell survival, proliferation or in coding for cytokines o
   4958..5053    +  CDS            vpu (fragment): VPU_HV1B1 - Experimental evidence at protein level: Swiss-Prot protein existence level 1. Enhances virion budding by targeting host CD4 and Tetherin/BST2 to proteasome degradation. Degradation of CD4 prevents any unwanted premature interactions between viral Env and its host receptor CD4 in the endoplasmic reticulum. Degradation of antiretroviral protein Tetherin/BST2 is important for virion budding, as BST2 tethers new viral particles to the host cell membrane. Mechanistically, Vpu bridges either CD4 or BST2 to BTRC, a substrate recognition subunit of the Skp1/Cullin/F-box protein E3 ubiquiti
   5207..5440    +  misc_feature   RRE: The Rev response element (RRE) of HIV-1 allows for Rev-dependent mRNA export from the nucleus to the cytoplasm.
   5817..6091    +  CDS            Rev (fragment): human immunodeficiency virus 1 (HIV-1) Rev protein; rev; enhances nuclear export of unspliced and incompletely spliced viral mRNAs
   6339..6394    +  polyA_signal   β-globin poly(A) signal: rabbit β-globin polyadenylation signal (Gil and Proudfoot, 1987)
   6779..6795    -  protein_bind   lac operator: The lac repressor binds to the lac operator to inhibit transcription in E. coli. This inhibition can be relieved by adding lactose or isopropyl-β-D-thiogalactopyranoside (IPTG). lac repressor encoded by lacI
   6803..6833    -  promoter       lac promoter: promoter for the E. coli lac operon
   6848..6869    -  protein_bind   CAP binding site: CAP binding activates transcription in the presence of cAMP. E. coli catabolite activator protein
   6882..6921    -  CDS            lacI (fragment): lac repressor; lacI; The lac repressor binds to the lac operator to inhibit transcription in E. coli. This inhibition can be relieved by adding lactose or isopropyl-β-D-thiogalactopyranoside (IPTG).
   6928..6950    +  promoter       SV40 promoter (fragment): SV40 enhancer and early promoter
   6974..7109    +  rep_origin     SV40 ori: SV40 origin of replication
   7129..7263    +  polyA_signal   SV40 poly(A) signal: SV40 polyadenylation signal
   7265..7319    -  CDS            lacI (fragment): lac repressor; lacI; The lac repressor binds to the lac operator to inhibit transcription in E. coli. This inhibition can be relieved by adding lactose or isopropyl-β-D-thiogalactopyranoside (IPTG).
   7502..302     -  rep_origin     ori (across the origin): high-copy-number ColE1/pMB1/pBR322/pUC origin of replication
