[The description below was written by a language model from this plasmid's Addgene catalogue record and pLannotate feature annotations shown in this document.]
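Description:
pWN_U6-B2M-miniGag is a 7.8 kb mammalian expression plasmid, built on an earlier plasmid from the same repository, that serves as a production plasmid for "miniEDVs", minimal engineered particles for delivering genome editors. It is propagated in E. coli as a high-copy plasmid through a ColE1/pUC-type origin and selected with ampicillin via the β-lactamase gene. An SV40 origin and SV40 poly(A) signal are also present in the backbone, along with lac promoter/operator remnants typical of cloning vectors.

The plasmid carries two expression units. The first is a human U6 RNA polymerase III promoter followed by a Streptococcus pyogenes Cas9 guide scaffold (annotated as a tracrRNA fragment). The construct name indicates the guide targets B2M, although the spacer itself is not annotated. The second is a CAG promoter (CMV enhancer, chicken β-actin promoter and chimeric intron) driving miniGag, which the feature table detects as a roughly 0.9 kb fragment of HIV-1 Gag, much shorter than the full-length gene, preceded by a short piece of the HIV-1 Ψ region. Downstream lie fragments of tat, vpu and rev together with the Rev response element, an arrangement resembling lentiviral packaging plasmids in which Rev/RRE promotes nuclear export of the Gag transcript. The unit ends with a rabbit β-globin poly(A) signal. The depositor notes an alternative name ending in "Gag-Pol", but no pol feature is annotated.

No Cas9 coding sequence is detected here, so the editor and any envelope protein would presumably come from other plasmids co-transfected into producer cells. The record does not specify these partners.
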