Addgene plasmid #228957: pWN_U6-B2M-miniGag
Purpose: miniEDV production plasmid. Expresses the miniGag (CAG promoter) and sgRNA (human U6 promoter)
Depositing lab: Jennifer Doudna. Depositing organization: University of California, Berkeley. Publication: Mechanism-guided engineering of a minimal biological particle for genome editing. Ngo W, Peukes J, Baldwin A, Xue ZW, Hwang S, Stickels RR, Lin Z, Satpathy AT, Wells JA, Schekman R, Nogales E, Doudna JA. Proc Natl Acad Sci U S A. 2025 Jan 7;122(1):e2413519121. doi: 10.1073/pnas.2413519121. Epub 2024 Dec 30. PubMed 39793042.
Backbone
  Vector backbone: Addgene Plasmid #201915
  Vector type: Mammalian Expression
Growth in bacteria
  Bacterial resistance: Ampicillin, 100 μg/mL
  Growth temperature: 37°C
  Growth strain: DH5alpha
  Copy number: High Copy
Gene/Insert
  Gene/Insert name: miniGag
Terms and licenses: Academic/Nonprofit Terms; Industry Terms: Not Available to Industry
Depositor comments: Plasmid is also known as pWN_U6-B2M-miniGag-Pol
How to cite: pWN_U6-B2M-miniGag was a gift from Jennifer Doudna (Addgene plasmid # 228957 ; http://n2t.net/addgene:228957 ; RRID:Addgene_228957)
